Addgene plasmid #231500: hSyn1 HRP-TM
Purpose: Expressing HRP on the cell surface of neurons
Depositing lab: Baljit Khakh. Depositing organization: University of California, Los Angeles (UCLA). Publication: The cell-surface shared proteome of astrocytes and neurons and the molecular foundations of their multicellular interactions. Wu L, Pandey V, Casha VH, Qu Z, Jami-Alahmadi Y, Gradinaru V, Wohlschlegel JA, Khakh BS. Neuron. 2025 Jun 5:S0896-6273(25)00366-6. doi: 10.1016/j.neuron.2025.05.019. PubMed 40499536.
Backbone
  Vector backbone: pAAV
  Vector type: Mammalian Expression, AAV
Growth in bacteria
  Bacterial resistance: Ampicillin, 100 μg/mL
  Growth temperature: 37°C
  Growth strain: NEB Stable
  Copy number: Unknown
Gene/Insert
  Gene/Insert name: HRP
  Species: Synthetic
  Tag / fusion protein: Igk, HA, Myc, PDGFR-beta transmembrane domain
Terms and licenses: Academic/Nonprofit Terms; Industry Terms: Not Available to Industry
How to cite: hSyn1 HRP-TM was a gift from Baljit Khakh (Addgene plasmid # 231500 ; http://n2t.net/addgene:231500 ; RRID:Addgene_231500)
