[The description below was written by a language model from this plasmid's Addgene catalogue record and pLannotate feature annotations shown in this document.]
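Description:
hSyn1 HRP-TM is an AAV transfer plasmid (pAAV backbone, about 5.7 kb) for expressing horseradish peroxidase on the surface of neurons. It is maintained in bacteria through a high-copy ColE1/pUC-type origin and an ampicillin resistance gene (β-lactamase) under its own promoter. An f1 phage origin and small remnants of pBR322 bom and rop sequences are also present in the backbone. The expression cassette is flanked by AAV2 inverted terminal repeats, which allow it to be packaged into recombinant AAV particles. The right ITR is annotated in full, whereas the left one was detected only as short fragments, which may reflect the difficulty of sequencing and annotating these repeats.

Within the ITRs, the human synapsin I promoter restricts transcription to neurons. It drives a synthetic fusion protein that begins with the mouse Igκ leader, a signal peptide that sends the protein into the secretory pathway. The leader is followed by an HA epitope, the horseradish peroxidase C1A coding region from Armoracia rusticana, and the PDGFRβ transmembrane domain. The catalogue entry also lists a Myc tag. It is not annotated in the feature table, although there is an unannotated gap between HRP and the transmembrane segment. This arrangement anchors the enzyme in the plasma membrane with HRP facing the extracellular space, and the epitope tags allow detection. A WPRE downstream of the coding sequence enhances transcript stability and expression, and the human growth hormone polyadenylation signal terminates the message.

The stated purpose is neuronal cell-surface display of HRP. The associated publication concerns the cell-surface proteomes of astrocytes and neurons, which is consistent with use in peroxidase-based proximity labelling of surface proteins.
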