Features (pLannotate 1.2.2; 18 found; start..end, strand, type, name):
     12..39      +  repeat_region  AAV2 ITR (fragment): inverted terminal repeat of adeno-associated virus serotype 2 inverted
     68..95      +  repeat_region  AAV2 ITR (fragment): inverted terminal repeat of adeno-associated virus serotype 2 inverted
    145..567     +  promoter       hSyn promoter (fragment): human synapsin I promoter; confers neuron-specific expression (Kügler et al., 2003)
    587..649     +  sig_peptide    Igκ leader: leader sequence from mouse immunoglobulin κ light chain
    649..672     +  CDS            3xHA (fragment): three tandem HA epitope tags
    686..1609    +  CDS            PRXC1A (fragment): PER1A_ARMRU - Also known as HPRC1. Experimental evidence at protein level: Swiss-Prot protein existence level 1. Removal of H(2)O(2), oxidation of toxic reductants, biosynthesis and degradation of lignin, suberization, auxin catabolism, response to environmental stresses such as wounding, pathogen attack and oxidative stress. These functions might be dependent on each isozyme/isoform in each plant tissue. From Armoracia rusticana (Horseradish) (Armoracia laphatifolia).
   1661..1807    +  CDS            PDGFRβ TM domain: transmembrane domain from platelet derived growth factor receptor beta
   1809..1835    +  misc_feature   MCS (fragment): pBluescript multiple cloning site
   1835..2423    +  misc_feature   WPRE: woodchuck hepatitis virus posttranscriptional regulatory element
   2455..2931    +  polyA_signal   hGH poly(A) signal: human growth hormone polyadenylation signal
   2971..3111    +  repeat_region  AAV2 ITR: inverted terminal repeat of adeno-associated virus serotype 2 inverted
   3116..3167    -  misc_feature   bom (fragment): basis of mobility region from pBR322
   3186..3641    +  rep_origin     f1 ori (sequence partly withheld): f1 bacteriophage origin of replication; arrow indicates direction of (+) strand synthesis
   3642..3691    -  misc_feature   bom (fragment): basis of mobility region from pBR322
   3793..3828    -  CDS            rop (fragment): Rop protein, which maintains plasmids at low copy number; rop
   3923..4027    +  promoter       AmpR promoter: bla
   4028..4888    +  CDS            AmpR: β-lactamase; bla; confers resistance to ampicillin, carbenicillin, and related antibiotics
   5059..5647    +  rep_origin     ori: high-copy-number ColE1/pMB1/pBR322/pUC origin of replication
>Addgene plasmid #231500 | hSyn1 HRP-TM | addgene full sequence | sequence record 458084 | Addgene NGS Result
CCTGCAGGCAGCTGCGCGCTCGCTCGCTCACTGAGGCCGCCCGGGCGTCGGGCGACCTTTGGTCGCCCGG
CCTCAGTGAGCGAGCGAGCGCGCAGAGAGGGAGTGGCCAACTCCATCACTAGGGGTTCCTGCGGCCGCAC
GCGTATGAGGCGGGGTGGGGGTGCCTACCTGACGACCGACCCCGACCCACTGGACAAGCACCCAACCCCC
ATTCCCCAAATTGCGCATCCCCTATCAGAGAGGGGGAGGGGAAACAGGATGCGGCGAGGCGCGTGCGCAC
TGCCAGCTTCAGCACCGCGGACAGTGCCTTCGCCCCCGCCTGGCGGCGCGCGCCACCGCCGCCTCAGCAC
TGAAGGCGCGCTGACGTCACTCGCCGGTCCCCCGCAAACTCCCCTTCCCGGCCACCTTGGTCGCGTCCGC
GCCGCCGCCGGCCCAGCCGGACCGCACCACGCGAGGCGCGAGATAGGGGGGCACGGGCGCGACCATCTGC
GCTGCGGCGCCGGCGACTCAGCGCTGCCTCAGTCTGCGGTGGGCAGCGGAGGAGTCGTGTCGTGCCTGAG
AGCGCAGTCGAGAAACCGGTGCCACCATGGAGACAGACACACTCCTGCTATGGGTACTGCTGCTCTGGGT
TCCAGGTTCCACTGGTGACTATCCATATGATGTTCCAGATTATGCTGGGGCCCAGCAGTTAACCCCTACA
TTCTACGACAATAGCTGTCCCAACGTGTCCAACATCGTTCGCGACACAATCGTCAACGAGCTCAGATCCG
ATCCCAGGATCGCTGCTTCAATATTACGTCTGCACTTCCATGACTGCTTCGTGAATGGTTGCGACGCTAG
CATATTACTGGACAACACCACCAGTTTCCGCACTGAAAAGGATGCATTCGGGAACGCTAACAGCGCCAGG
GGCTTTCCAGTGATCGATCGCATGAAGGCTGCCGTTGAGTCAGCATGCCCACGAACAGTCAGTTGTGCAG
ACCTGCTGACTATAGCTGCGCAACAGAGCGTGACTCTTGCAGGCGGACCGTCCTGGAGAGTGCCGCTCGG
TCGACGTGACTCCCTACAGGCATTCCTAGATCTGGCCAACGCCAACTTGCCTGCTCCATTCTTCACCCTG
CCCCAGCTGAAGGATAGCTTTAGAAACGTGGGTCTGAATCGCTCGAGTGACCTTGTGGCTCTGTCCGGAG
GACACACATTTGGAAAGAACCAGTGTAGGTTCATCATGGATAGGCTCTACAATTTCAGCAACACTGGGTT
ACCTGACCCCACGCTGAACACTACGTATCTCCAGACACTGAGAGGCTTGTGCCCACTGAATGGCAACCTC
AGTGCACTAGTGGACTTTGATCTGCGGACCCCAACCATCTTCGATAACAAGTACTATGTGAATCTAGAGG
AGCAGAAAGGCCTGATACAGAGTGATCAAGAACTGTTTAGCAGTCCAAACGCCACTGACACCATCCCACT
GGTGAGAAGTTTTGCTAACTCTACTCAAACCTTCTTTAACGCCTTCGTGGAAGCCATGGACCGTATGGGT
AACATTACCCCTCTGACGGGTACCCAAGGCCAGATTCGTCTGAACTGCAGAGTGGTCAACAGCAACTCTC
CGCGGCTGCAGGTCGACGAACAAAAACTCATCTCAGAAGAGGATCTGAATGCTGTGGGCCAGGACACGCA
GGAGGTCATCGTGGTGCCACACTCCTTGCCCTTTAAGGTGGTGGTGATCTCAGCCATCCTGGCCCTGGTG
GTGCTCACCATCATCTCCCTTATCATCCTCATCATGCTTTGGCAGAAGAAGCCACGTTAGGAATTCGATA
TCAAGCTTATCGATAATCAACCTCTGGATTACAAAATTTGTGAAAGATTGACTGGTATTCTTAACTATGT
TGCTCCTTTTACGCTATGTGGATACGCTGCTTTAATGCCTTTGTATCATGCTATTGCTTCCCGTATGGCT
TTCATTTTCTCCTCCTTGTATAAATCCTGGTTGCTGTCTCTTTATGAGGAGTTGTGGCCCGTTGTCAGGC
AACGTGGCGTGGTGTGCACTGTGTTTGCTGACGCAACCCCCACTGGTTGGGGCATTGCCACCACCTGTCA
GCTCCTTTCCGGGACTTTCGCTTTCCCCCTCCCTATTGCCACGGCGGAACTCATCGCCGCCTGCCTTGCC
CGCTGCTGGACAGGGGCTCGGCTGTTGGGCACTGACAATTCCGTGGTGTTGTCGGGGAAATCATCGTCCT
TTCCTTGGCTGCTCGCCTATGTTGCCACCTGGATTCTGCGCGGGACGTCCTTCTGCTACGTCCCTTCGGC
CCTCAATCCAGCGGACCTTCCTTCCCGCGGCCTGCTGCCGGCTCTGCGGCCTCTTCCGCGTCTTCGCCTT
CGCCCTCAGACGAGTCGGATCTCCCTTTGGGCCGCCTCCCCGCATCGATACCGAGCGCTGCTCGAGAGAT
CTACGGGTGGCATCCCTGTGACCCCTCCCCAGTGCCTCTCCTGGCCCTGGAAGTTGCCACTCCAGTGCCC
ACCAGCCTTGTCCTAATAAAATTAAGTTGCATCATTTTGTCTGACTAGGTGTCCTTCTATAATATTATGG
GGTGGAGGGGGGTGGTATGGAGCAAGGGGCAAGTTGGGAAGACAACCTGTAGGGCCTGCGGGGTCTATTG
GGAACCAAGCTGGAGTGCAGTGGCACAATCTTGGCTCACTGCAATCTCCGCCTCCTGGGTTCAAGCGATT
CTCCTGCCTCAGCCTCCCGAGTTGTTGGGATTCCAGGCATGCATGACCAGGCTCAGCTAATTTTTGTTTT
TTTGGTAGAGACGGGGTTTCACCATATTGGCCAGGCTGGTCTCCAACTCCTAATCTCAGGTGATCTACCC
ACCTTGGCCTCCCAAATTGCTGGGATTACAGGCGTGAACCACTGCTCCCTTCCCTGTCCTTCTGATTTTG
TAGGTAACCACGTGCGGACCGAGCGGCCGCAGGAACCCCTAGTGATGGAGTTGGCCACTCCCTCTCTGCG
CGCTCGCTCGCTCACTGAGGCCGGGCGACCAAAGGTCGCCCGACGCCCGGGCTTTGCCCGGGCGGCCTCA
GTGAGCGAGCGAGCGCGCAGCTGCCTGCAGGGGCGCCTGATGCGGTATTTTCTCCTTACGCATCTGTGCG
GTATTTCACACCGCATA
[95 nt withheld, positions 3168-3262]
T
[46 nt withheld, positions 3264-3309]
C
[141 nt withheld, positions 3311-3451]
CCTTTGACGTTGGAGTCCACGTTCTTT
[37 nt withheld, positions 3479-3515]
ACTCTATCTCGGGCTATTCTTTTGATTTATAAGGGATTTTGCCGATTTCGGTCTATTGGTTAAAAAATGA
GCTGATTTAACAAAAATTTAACGCGAATTTTAACAAAATATTAACGTTTACAATTTTATGGTGCACTCTC
AGTACAATCTGCTCTGATGCCGCATAGTTAAGCCAGCCCCGACACCCGCCAACACCCGCTGACGCGCCCT
GACGGGCTTGTCTGCTCCCGGCATCCGCTTACAGACAAGCTGTGACCGTCTCCGGGAGCTGCATGTGTCA
GAGGTTTTCACCGTCATCACCGAAACGCGCGAGACGAAAGGGCCTCGTGATACGCCTATTTTTATAGGTT
AATGTCATGATAATAATGGTTTCTTAGACGTCAGGTGGCACTTTTCGGGGAAATGTGCGCGGAACCCCTA
TTTGTTTATTTTTCTAAATACATTCAAATATGTATCCGCTCATGAGACAATAACCCTGATAAATGCTTCA
ATAATATTGAAAAAGGAAGAGTATGAGTATTCAACATTTCCGTGTCGCCCTTATTCCCTTTTTTGCGGCA
TTTTGCCTTCCTGTTTTTGCTCACCCAGAAACGCTGGTGAAAGTAAAAGATGCTGAAGATCAGTTGGGTG
CACGAGTGGGTTACATCGAACTGGATCTCAACAGCGGTAAGATCCTTGAGAGTTTTCGCCCCGAAGAACG
TTTTCCAATGATGAGCACTTTTAAAGTTCTGCTATGTGGCGCGGTATTATCCCGTATTGACGCCGGGCAA
GAGCAACTCGGTCGCCGCATACACTATTCTCAGAATGACTTGGTTGAGTACTCACCAGTCACAGAAAAGC
ATCTTACGGATGGCATGACAGTAAGAGAATTATGCAGTGCTGCCATAACCATGAGTGATAACACTGCGGC
CAACTTACTTCTGACAACGATCGGAGGACCGAAGGAGCTAACCGCTTTTTTGCACAACATGGGGGATCAT
GTAACTCGCCTTGATCGTTGGGAACCGGAGCTGAATGAAGCCATACCAAACGACGAGCGTGACACCACGA
TGCCTGTAGCAATGGCAACAACGTTGCGCAAACTATTAACTGGCGAACTACTTACTCTAGCTTCCCGGCA
ACAATTAATAGACTGGATGGAGGCGGATAAAGTTGCAGGACCACTTCTGCGCTCGGCCCTTCCGGCTGGC
TGGTTTATTGCTGATAAATCTGGAGCCGGTGAGCGTGGGTCTCGCGGTATCATTGCAGCACTGGGGCCAG
ATGGTAAGCCCTCCCGTATCGTAGTTATCTACACGACGGGGAGTCAGGCAACTATGGATGAACGAAATAG
ACAGATCGCTGAGATAGGTGCCTCACTGATTAAGCATTGGTAACTGTCAGACCAAGTTTACTCATATATA
CTTTAGATTGATTTAAAACTTCATTTTTAATTTAAAAGGATCTAGGTGAAGATCCTTTTTGATAATCTCA
TGACCAAAATCCCTTAACGTGAGTTTTCGTTCCACTGAGCGTCAGACCCCGTAGAAAAGATCAAAGGATC
TTCTTGAGATCCTTTTTTTCTGCGCGTAATCTGCTGCTTGCAAACAAAAAAACCACCGCTACCAGCGGTG
GTTTGTTTGCCGGATCAAGAGCTACCAACTCTTTTTCCGAAGGTAACTGGCTTCAGCAGAGCGCAGATAC
CAAATACTGTTCTTCTAGTGTAGCCGTAGTTAGGCCACCACTTCAAGAACTCTGTAGCACCGCCTACATA
CCTCGCTCTGCTAATCCTGTTACCAGTGGCTGCTGCCAGTGGCGATAAGTCGTGTCTTACCGGGTTGGAC
TCAAGACGATAGTTACCGGATAAGGCGCAGCGGTCGGGCTGAACGGGGGGTTCGTGCACACAGCCCAGCT
TGGAGCGAACGACCTACACCGAACTGAGATACCTACAGCGTGAGCTATGAGAAAGCGCCACGCTTCCCGA
AGGGAGAAAGGCGGACAGGTATCCGGTAAGCGGCAGGGTCGGAACAGGAGAGCGCACGAGGGAGCTTCCA
GGGGGAAACGCCTGGTATCTTTATAGTCCTGTCGGGTTTCGCCACCTCTGACTTGAGCGTCGATTTTTGT
GATGCTCGTCAGGGGGGCGGAGCCTATGGAAAAACGCCAGCAACGCGGCCTTTTTACGGTTCCTGGCCTT
TTGCTGGCCTTTTGCTCACATGT
